>Addgene plasmid #242074 | SpG_ATH51-IP | addgene full sequence | sequence record 489518 | Addgene NGS Result
GGCTCCGGTGCCCGTCAGTGGGCAGAGCGCACATCGCCCACAGTCCCCGAGAAGTTGGGGGGAGGGGTCG
GCAATTGAACCGGTGCCTAGAGAAGGTGGCGCGGGGTAAACTGGGAAAGTGATGTCGTGTACTGGCTCCG
CCTTTTTCCCGAGGGTGGGGGAGAACCGTATATAAGTGCACTAGTCGCCGTGAACGTTCTTTTTCGCAAC
GGGTTTGCCGCCAGAACACAGGTAAGTGCCGTGTGTGGTTCCCGCGGGCCTGGCCTCTTTACGGGTTATG
GCCCTTGCGTGCCTTGAATTACTTCCACCTGGCTGCAGTACGTGATTCTTGATCCCGAGCTTCGGGTTGG
AAGTGGGTGGGAGAGTTCGTGGCCTTGCGCTTAAGGAGCCCCTTCGCCTCGTGCTTGAGTTGTGGCCTGG
CCTGGGCGCTGGGGCCGCCGCGTGCGAATCTGGTGGCACCTTCGCGCCTGTCTCGCTGCTTTCGATAAGT
CTCTAGCCATTTAAAATTTTTGATGACCTGCTGCGACGCTTTTTTTCTGGCAAGATAGTCTTGTAAATGC
GGGCCAAGATCAGCACACTGGTATTTCGGTTTTTGGGGCCGCGGGCGGCGACGGGGCCCGTGCGTCCCAG
CGCACATGTTCGGCGAGGCGGGGCCTGCGAGCGCGGCCACCGAGAATCGGACGGGGGTAGTCTCAAGCTG
CCCGGCCTGCTCTGGTGCCTGGCCTCGCGCCGCCGTGTATCGCCCCGCCCTGGGCGGCAAGGCTGGCCCG
GTCGGCACCAGTTGCGTGAGCGGAAAGATGGCCGCTTCCCGGCCCTGCTGCAGGGAGCACAAAATGGAGG
ACGCGGCGCTCGGGAGAGCGGGCGGGTGAGTCACCCACACAAAGGAAAAGGGCCTTTCCGTCCTCAGCCG
TCGCTTCATGTGACTCCACGGAGTACCGGGCGCCGTCCAGGCACCTCGATTAGTTCTCCAGCTTTTGGAG
TACGTCGTCTTTAGGTTGGGGGGAGGGGTTTTATGCGATGGAGTTTCCCCACACTGAGTGGGTGGAGACT
GAAGTTAGGCCAGCTTGGCACTTGATGTAATTCTCCTTGGAATTTGCCCTTTTTGAGTTTGGATCTTGGT
TCATTCTCAAGCCTCAGACAGTGGTTCAAAGTTTTTTTCTTCCATTTCAGGTGTCGTGAAAACTACCCCT
AAAAGCCAAAAGATCTTTGTCGATCCTACCATCCACTCGACACACCCGCCAGCGGCCGCATGGACAAGAA
GTACAGCATCGGCCTGGACATCGGCACCAACTCTGTGGGCTGGGCCGTGATCACCGACGAGTACAAGGTG
CCCAGCAAGAAATTCAAGGTGCTGGGCAACACCGACCGGCACAGCATCAAGAAGAACCTGATCGGAGCCC
TGCTGTTCGACAGCGGCGAAACAGCCGAGGCCACCCGGCTGAAGAGAACCGCCAGAAGAAGATACACCAG
ACGGAAGAACCGGATCTGCTATCTGCAAGAGATCTTCAGCAACGAGATGGCCAAGGTGGACGACAGCTTC
TTCCACAGACTGGAAGAGTCCTTCCTGGTGGAAGAGGATAAGAAGCACGAGCGGCACCCCATCTTCGGCA
ACATCGTGGACGAGGTGGCCTACCACGAGAAGTACCCCACCATCTACCACCTGAGAAAGAAACTGGTGGA
CAGCACCGACAAGGCCGACCTGCGGCTGATCTATCTGGCCCTGGCCCACATGATCAAGTTCCGGGGCCAC
TTCCTGATCGAGGGCGACCTGAACCCCGACAACAGCGACGTGGACAAGCTGTTCATCCAGCTGGTGCAGA
CCTACAACCAGCTGTTCGAGGAAAACCCCATCAACGCCAGCGGCGTGGACGCCAAGGCCATCCTGTCTGC
CAGACTGAGCAAGAGCAGACGGCTGGAAAATCTGATCGCCCAGCTGCCCGGCGAGAAGAAGAATGGCCTG
TTCGGAAACCTGATTGCCCTGAGCCTGGGCCTGACCCCCAACTTCAAGAGCAACTTCGACCTGGCCGAGG
ATGCCAAACTGCAGCTGAGCAAGGACACCTACGACGACGACCTGGACAACCTGCTGGCCCAGATCGGCGA
CCAGTACGCCGACCTGTTTCTGGCCGCCAAGAACCTGTCCGACGCCATCCTGCTGAGCGACATCCTGAGA
GTGAACACCGAGATCACCAAGGCCCCCCTGAGCGCCTCTATGATCAAGAGATACGACGAGCACCACCAGG
ACCTGACCCTGCTGAAAGCTCTCGTGCGGCAGCAGCTGCCTGAGAAGTACAAAGAGATTTTCTTCGACCA
GAGCAAGAACGGCTACGCCGGCTACATTGACGGCGGAGCCAGCCAGGAAGAGTTCTACAAGTTCATCAAG
CCCATCCTGGAAAAGATGGACGGCACCGAGGAACTGCTCGTGAAGCTGAACAGAGAGGACCTGCTGCGGA
AGCAGCGGACCTTCGACAACGGCAGCATCCCCCACCAGATCCACCTGGGAGAGCTGCACGCCATTCTGCG
GCGGCAGGAAGATTTTTACCCATTCCTGAAGGACAACCGGGAAAAGATCGAGAAGATCCTGACCTTCCGC
ATCCCCTACTACGTGGGCCCTCTGGCCAGGGGAAACAGCAGATTCGCCTGGATGACCAGAAAGAGCGAGG
AAACCATCACCCCCTGGAACTTCGAGGAAGTGGTGGACAAGGGCGCTTCCGCCCAGAGCTTCATCGAGCG
GATGACCAACTTCGATAAGAACCTGCCCAACGAGAAGGTGCTGCCCAAGCACAGCCTGCTGTACGAGTAC
TTCACCGTGTATAACGAGCTGACCAAAGTGAAATACGTGACCGAGGGAATGAGAAAGCCCGCCTTCCTGA
GCGGCGAGCAGAAAAAGGCCATCGTGGACCTGCTGTTCAAGACCAACCGGAAAGTGACCGTGAAGCAGCT
GAAAGAGGACTACTTCAAGAAAATCGAGTGCTTCGACTCCGTGGAAATCTCCGGCGTGGAAGATCGGTTC
AACGCCTCCCTGGGCACATACCACGATCTGCTGAAAATTATCAAGGACAAGGACTTCCTGGACAATGAGG
AAAACGAGGACATTCTGGAAGATATCGTGCTGACCCTGACACTGTTTGAGGACAGAGAGATGATCGAGGA
ACGGCTGAAAACCTATGCCCACCTGTTCGACGACAAAGTGATGAAGCAGCTGAAGCGGCGGAGATACACC
GGCTGGGGCAGGCTGAGCCGGAAGCTGATCAACGGCATCCGGGACAAGCAGTCCGGCAAGACAATCCTGG
ATTTCCTGAAGTCCGACGGCTTCGCCAACAGAAACTTCATGCAGCTGATCCACGACGACAGCCTGACCTT
TAAAGAGGACATCCAGAAAGCCCAGGTGTCCGGCCAGGGCGATAGCCTGCACGAGCACATTGCCAATCTG
GCCGGCAGCCCCGCCATTAAGAAGGGCATCCTGCAGACAGTGAAGGTGGTGGACGAGCTCGTGAAAGTGA
TGGGCCGGCACAAGCCCGAGAACATCGTGATCGAAATGGCCAGAGAGAACCAGACCACCCAGAAGGGACA
GAAGAACAGCCGCGAGAGAATGAAGCGGATCGAAGAGGGCATCAAAGAGCTGGGCAGCCAGATCCTGAAA
GAACACCCCGTGGAAAACACCCAGCTGCAGAACGAGAAGCTGTACCTGTACTACCTGCAGAATGGGCGGG
ATATGTACGTGGACCAGGAACTGGACATCAACCGGCTGTCCGACTACGATGTGGACCATATCGTGCCTCA
GAGCTTTCTGAAGGACGACTCCATCGACAACAAGGTGCTGACCAGAAGCGACAAGAACCGGGGCAAGAGC
GACAACGTGCCCTCCGAAGAGGTCGTGAAGAAGATGAAGAACTACTGGCGGCAGCTGCTGAACGCCAAGC
TGATTACCCAGAGAAAGTTCGACAATCTGACCAAGGCCGAGAGAGGCGGCCTGAGCGAACTGGATAAGGC
CGGCTTCATCAAGAGACAGCTGGTGGAAACCCGGCAGATCACAAAGCACGTGGCACAGATCCTGGACTCC
CGGATGAACACTAAGTACGACGAGAATGACAAGCTGATCCGGGAAGTGAAAGTGATCACCCTGAAGTCCA
AGCTGGTGTCCGATTTCCGGAAGGATTTCCAGTTTTACAAAGTGCGCGAGATCAACAACTACCACCACGC
CCACGACGCCTACCTGAACGCCGTCGTGGGAACCGCCCTGATCAAAAAGTACCCTAAGCTGGAAAGCGAG
TTCGTGTACGGCGACTACAAGGTGTACGACGTGCGGAAGATGATCGCCAAGAGCGAGCAGGAAATCGGCA
AGGCTACCGCCAAGTACTTCTTCTACAGCAACATCATGAACTTTTTCAAGACCGAGATTACCCTGGCCAA
CGGCGAGATCCGGAAGCGGCCTCTGATCGAGACAAACGGCGAAACCGGGGAGATCGTGTGGGATAAGGGC
CGGGATTTTGCCACCGTGCGGAAAGTGCTGAGCATGCCCCAAGTGAATATCGTGAAAAAGACCGAGGTGC
AGACAGGCGGCTTCAGCAAAGAGTCTATCCTGCCCAAGAGGAACAGCGATAAGCTGATCGCCAGAAAGAA
GGACTGGGACCCTAAGAAGTACGGCGGCTTCCTGTGGCCCACCGTGGCCTATTCTGTGCTGGTGGTGGCC
AAAGTGGAAAAGGGCAAGTCCAAGAAACTGAAGAGTGTGAAAGAGCTGCTGGGGATCACCATCATGGAAA
GAAGCAGCTTCGAGAAGAATCCCATCGACTTTCTGGAAGCCAAGGGCTACAAAGAAGTGAAAAAGGACCT
GATCATCAAGCTGCCTAAGTACTCCCTGTTCGAGCTGGAAAACGGCCGGAAGAGAATGCTGGCCTCTGCC
AAGCAGCTGCAGAAGGGAAACGAACTGGCCCTGCCCTCCAAATATGTGAACTTCCTGTACCTGGCCAGCC
ACTATGAGAAGCTGAAGGGCTCCCCCGAGGATAATGAGCAGAAACAGCTGTTTGTGGAACAGCACAAGCA
CTACCTGGACGAGATCATCGAGCAGATCAGCGAGTTCTCCAAGAGAAATATCAAGATGCCCAAGGTCCTG
GACAAAGTGCTGTCCGCCTACAACAAGCACCGGGATAAGCCCATCAGAGAGCAGGCCGAGAATATCATCC
ACCTGTTTACCCTGACCAATCTGGGAGCCCCTGCCGCCTTCAAGTACTTTGACACCACCATCGACCGGAA
GCAGTACAGAAGCACCAAAGAGGTGCTGGACGCCACCCTGATCCACCAGAGCATCACCGGCCTGTACGAG
ACACGGATCGACCTGTCTCAGCTGGGAGGTGACTCTGGAGGATCTGGAGGCAGCAAGAGAACCGCCGATG
GAAGCGAGTTCGAGTCTCCCAAGAAGAAGAGGAAAGTCGGAAGCGGATAAGCTGCCAAGCTTCCGAGCTC
TCGAATTCAAAGGAGGTACCCCCCCCCCCTAACGTTACTGGCCGAAGCCGCTTGGAATAAGGCCGGTGTG
CGTTTGTCTATATGTTATTTTCCACCATATTGCCGTCTTTTGGCAATGTGAGGGCCCGGAAACCTGGCCC
TGTCTTCTTGACGAGCATTCCTAGGGGTCTTTCCCCTCTCGCCAAAGGAATGCAAGGTCTGTTGAATGTC
GTGAAGGAAGCAGTTCCTCTGGAAGCTTCTTGAAGACAAACAACGTCTGTAGCGACCCTTTGCAGGCAGC
GGAACCCCCCACCTGGCGACAGGTGCCTCTGCGGCCAAAAGCCACGTGTATAAGATACACCTGCAAAGGC
GGCACAACCCCAGTGCCACGTTGTGAGTTGGATAGTTGTGGAAAGAGTCAAATGGCTCTCCTCAAGCGTA
TTCAACAAGGGGCTGAAGGATGCCCAGAAGGTACCCCATTGTATGGGATCTGATCTGGGGCCTCGGTGCA
CATGCTTTACATGTGTTTAGTCGAGGTTAAAAAAACGTCTAGGCCCCCCGAACCACGGGGACGTGGTTTT
CCTTTGAAAAACACGATGATAATATGGCCACAACCATGACCGAGTACAAGCCCACGGTGCGCCTCGCCAC
CCGCGACGACGTCCCCAGGGCCGTACGCACCCTCGCCGCCGCGTTCGCCGACTACCCCGCCACGCGCCAC
ACCGTCGATCCGGACCGCCACATCGAGCGGGTCACCGAGCTGCAAGAACTCTTCCTCACGCGCGTCGGGC
TCGACATCGGCAAGGTGTGGGTCGCGGACGACGGCGCCGCGGTGGCGGTCTGGACCACGCCGGAGAGCGT
CGAAGCGGGGGCGGTGTTCGCCGAGATCGGCCCGCGCATGGCCGAGTTGAGCGGTTCCCGGCTGGCCGCG
CAGCAACAGATGGAAGGCCTCCTGGCGCCGCACCGGCCCAAGGAGCCCGCGTGGTTCCTGGCCACCGTCG
GCGTCTCGCCCGACCACCAGGGCAAGGGTCTGGGCAGCGCCGTCGTGCTCCCCGGAGTGGAGGCGGCCGA
GCGCGCCGGGGTGCCCGCCTTCCTGGAGACCTCCGCGCCCCGCAACCTCCCCTTCTACGAGCGGCTCGGC
TTCACCGTCACCGCCGACGTCGAGGTGCCCGAAGGACCGCGCACCTGGTGCATGACCCGCAAGCCCGGTG
CCTGAAAACCCGCTGATCAGCAAAGTCGACAATCAACCTCTGGATTACAAAATTTGTGAAAGATTGACTG
GTATTCTTAACTATGTTGCTCCTTTTACGCTATGTGGATACGCTGCTTTAATGCCTTTGTATCATGCTAT
TGCTTCCCGTATGGCTTTCATTTTCTCCTCCTTGTATAAATCCTGGTTGCTGTCTCTTTATGAGGAGTTG
TGGCCCGTTGTCAGGCAACGTGGCGTGGTGTGCACTGTGTTTGCTGACGCAACCCCCACTGGTTGGGGCA
TTGCCACCACCTGTCAGCTCCTTTCCGGGACTTTCGCTTTCCCCCTCCCTATTGCCACGGCGGAACTCAT
CGCCGCCTGCCTTGCCCGCTGCTGGACAGGGGCTCGGCTGTTGGGCACTGACAATTCCGTGGTGTTGTCG
GGGAAATCATCGTCCTTTCCTTGGCTGCTCGCCTGTGTTGCCACCTGGATTCTGCGCGGGACGTCCTTCT
GCTACGTCCCTTCGGCCCTCAATCCAGCGGACCTTCCTTCCCGCGGCCTGCTGCCGGCTCTGCGGCCTCT
TCCGCGTCTTCGCCTTCGCCCTCAGACGAGTCGGATCTCCCTTTGGGCCGCCTCCCCGCGTCGACTTTAA
GACCAATGACTTACAAGGCAGCTGTAGATCTTAGCCACTTTTTAAAAGAAAAGGGGGGACTGGAAGGGCT
AATTCACTCCCAACGAAGACAAGATCTGCTTTTTGCTTGTACTGGGTCTCTCTGGTTAGACCAGATCTGA
GCCTGGGAGCTCTCTGGCTAACTAGGGAACCCACTGCTTAAGCCTCAATAAAGCTTGCCTTGAGTGCTTC
AAGTAGTGTGTGCCCGTCTGTTGTGTGACTCTGGTAACTAGAGATCCCTCAGACCCTTTTAGTCAGTGTG
GAAAATCTCTAGCAGTACGTATAGTAGTTCATGTCATCTTATTATTCAGTATTTATAACTTGCAAAGAAA
TGAATATCAGAGAGTGAGAGGAACTTGTTTATTGCAGCTTATAATGGTTACAAATAAAGCAATAGCATCA
CAAATTTCACAAATAAAGCATTTTTTTCACTGCATTCTAGTTGTGGTTTGTCCAAACTCATCAATGTATC
TTATCATGTCTGGCTCTAGCTATCCCGCCCCTAACTCCGCCCATCCCGCCCCTAACTCCGCCCAGTTCCG
CCCATTCTCCGCCCCATGGCTGACTAATTTTTTTTATTTATGCAGAGGCCGAGGCCGCCTCGGCCTCTGA
GCTATTCCAGAAGTAGTGAGGAGGCTTTTTTGGAGGCCTAGGGACGTACCCAATTCGCCCTATAGTGAGT
CGTATTACGCGCGCTCACTGGCCGTCGTTTTACACTCACTGCCCGCTTTCCAGTCGGGAAACCTGTCGTG
CCAGCTGCATTAATGAATCGGCCAACGCGCGGGAAGAGGCGGTTTGCGTATTGGGCGCTCTTCCGCTTCC
TCGCTCACTGACTCGCTGCGCTCGGTCGTTCGGCTGCGGCGAGCGGTATCAGCTCACTCAAAGGCGGTAA
TACGGTTATCCACAGAATCAGGGGATAACGCAGGAAAGAACATGTGAGCAAAAGGCCAGCAAAAGGCCAG
GAACCGTAAAAAGGCCGCGTTGCTGGCGTTTTTCCATAGGCTCCGCCCCCCTGACGAGCATCACAAAAAT
CGACGCTCAAGTCAGAGGTGGCGAAACCCGACAGGACTATAAAGATACCAGGCGTTTCCCCCTGGAAGCT
CCCTCGTGCGCTCTCCTGTTCCGACCCTGCCGCTTACCGGATACCTGTCCGCCTTTCTCCCTTCGGGAAG
CGTGGCGCTTTCTCATAGCTCACGCTGTAGGTATCTCAGTTCGGTGTAGGTCGTTCGCTCCAAGCTGGGC
TGTGTGCACGAACCCCCCGTTCAGCCCGACCGCTGCGCCTTATCCGGTAACTATCGTCTTGAGTCCAACC
CGGTAAGACACGACTTATCGCCACTGGCAGCAGCCACTGGTAACAGGATTAGCAGAGCGAGGTATGTAGG
CGGTGCTACAGAGTTCTTGAAGTGGTGGCCTAACTACGGCTACACTAGAAGAACAGTATTTGGTATCTGC
GCTCTGCTGAAGCCAGTTACCTTCGGAAAAAGAGTTGGTAGCTCTTGATCCGGCAAACAAACCACCGCTG
GTAGCGGTGGTTTTTTTGTTTGCAAGCAGCAGATTACGCGCAGAAAAAAAGGATCTCAAGAAGATCCTTT
GATCTTTTCTACGGGGTCTGACACTCAGTGGAACGAAAACTCACGTTAAGGGATTTTGGTCATGAGATTA
TCAAAAAGGATCTTCACCTAGATCCTTTTAAATTAAAAATGAAGTTTTAAATCAATCTAAAGTATATATG
AGTAAACTTGGTCTGACAGTTACCAATGCTTAATCAGTGAGGCACCTATCTCAGCGATCTGTCTATTTCG
TTCATCCATAGTTGCCTGACTCCCCGTCGTGTAGATAACTACGATACGGGAGGGCTTACCATCTGGCCCC
AGTGCTGCAATGATACCGCGAGACCCACGCTCACCGGCTCCAGATTTATCAGCAATAAACCAGCCAGCCG
GAAGGGCCGAGCGCAGAAGTGGTCCTGCAACTTTATCCGCCTCCATCCAGTCTATTAATTGTTGCCGGGA
AGCTAGAGTAAGTAGTTCGCCAGTTAATAGTTTGCGCAACGTTGTTGCCATTGCTACAGGCATCGTGGTG
TCACGCTCGTCGTTTGGTATGGCTTCATTCAGCTCCGGTTCCCAACGATCAAGGCGAGTTACATGATCCC
CCATGTTGTGCAAAAAAGCGGTTAGCTCCTTCGGTCCTCCGATCGTTGTCAGAAGTAAGTTGGCCGCAGT
GTTATCACTCATGGTTATGGCAGCACTGCATAATTCTCTTACTGTCATGCCATCCGTAAGATGCTTTTCT
GTGACTGGTGAGTACTCAACCAAGTCATTCTGAGAATAGTGTATGCGGCGACCGAGTTGCTCTTGCCCGG
CGTCAATACGGGATAATACCGCGCCACATAGCAGAACTTTAAAAGTGCTCATCATTGGAAAACGTTCTTC
GGGGCGAAAACTCTCAAGGATCTTACCGCTGTTGAGATCCAGTTCGATGTAACCCACTCGTGCACCCAAC
TGATCTTCAGCATCTTTTACTTTCACCAGCGTTTCTGGGTGAGCAAAAACAGGAAGGCAAAATGCCGCAA
AAAAGGGAATAAGGGCGACACGGAAATGTTGAATACTCATACTCTTCCTTTTTCAATATTATTGAAGCAT
TTATCAGGGTTATTGTCTCATGAGCGGATACATATTTGAATGTATTTAGAAAAATAAACAAATAGGGGTT
CCGCGCACATTTCCCCGAAAAGTGCCACCTGACGTCGACGGATCGGGAGATCGATCTCCCGATCCCCTAG
GGTCGACTCTCAGTACAATCTGCTCTGATGCCGCTCGACTCTGGCTCTATCGAATCTCCGTCGTTTCGAG
CTTACGCGAACAGCCGTGGCGCTCATTTGCTCGTCGGGCATCGAATCTCGTCAGCTATCGTCAGCTTACC
TTTTTGGCAGCGATCGCGGCTCCCGACATCTTGGACCATTAGCTCCACAGGTATCTTCTTCCCTCTAGTG
GTCATAACAGCAGCTTCAGCTACCTCTCAATTCAAAAAACCCCTCAAGACCCGTTTAGAGGCCCCAAGGG
GTTATGCTATCAATCGTTGCGTTACACACACAAAAAACCAACACACATCCATCTTCGATGGATAGCGATT
TTATTATCTAACTGCTGATCGAGTGTAGCCAGATCTCGTGA
Features (pLannotate 1.2.2; 20 found; start..end, strand, type, name):
      1..1179    +  promoter       EF-1α promoter: strong constitutive promoter for human elongation factor EF-1α
   1250..2968    +  CDS            Cas9(N): N-terminal portion of Streptococcus pyogenes Cas9 (Zetsche et al., 2015)
   2855..5349    +  CDS            Cas9(C) (fragment): C-terminal portion of Streptococcus pyogenes Cas9 (Zetsche et al., 2015)
   5580..6042    +  misc_feature   IRES: internal ribosome entry site (IRES) of the encephalomyocarditis virus (EMCV)
   6056..6655    +  CDS            PuroR: puromycin N-acetyltransferase; pac from Streptomyces alboniger; confers resistance to puromycin
   6681..7269    +  misc_feature   WPRE: woodchuck hepatitis virus posttranscriptional regulatory element
   7320..7339    +  misc_feature   cPPT/CTS (fragment): central polypurine tract and central termination sequence of HIV-1
   7341..7574    +  LTR            3' LTR (ΔU3): self-inactivating 3' long terminal repeat (LTR) from HIV-1
   7652..7773    +  polyA_signal   SV40 poly(A) signal: SV40 polyadenylation signal
   7813..7948    +  rep_origin     SV40 ori: SV40 origin of replication
   7969..7987    -  promoter       T7 promoter: promoter for bacteriophage T7 RNA polymerase
   7995..8014    +  CDS            lacZα (fragment): LacZα fragment of β-galactosidase; lacZ fragment
   8016..8108    -  CDS            lacI (fragment): lac repressor; lacI; The lac repressor binds to the lac operator to inhibit transcription in E. coli. This inhibition can be relieved by adding lactose or isopropyl-β-D-thiogalactopyranoside (IPTG).
   8291..8879    -  rep_origin     ori: high-copy-number ColE1/pMB1/pBR322/pUC origin of replication
   9050..9910    -  CDS            AmpR: β-lactamase; bla; confers resistance to ampicillin, carbenicillin, and related antibiotics
   9911..10015   -  promoter       AmpR promoter: bla
  10086..10114   -  misc_feature   bom (fragment): basis of mobility region from pBR322
  10247..10318   +  misc_feature   5' β-globin insulator: insulator upstream of the human β-globin locus (Farrell et al., 2002)
  10323..10369   -  terminator     T7 terminator: transcription terminator for bacteriophage T7 RNA polymerase
  10387..10435   -  polyA_signal   poly(A) signal: synthetic polyadenylation signal
