[The description below was written by a language model from this plasmid's Addgene catalogue record and pLannotate feature annotations shown in this document.]
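Description:
SpG_ATH51-IP is a mammalian expression plasmid for CRISPR work, built on the pEF1a-IP backbone and used to express an engineered Cas9 variant in mammalian cells. It is propagated in E. coli as a high-copy plasmid through a ColE1/pUC-type origin and selected with ampicillin via the β-lactamase gene and its native promoter. The sequenced record is about 10.5 kb.

The payload is a single bicistronic transcription unit driven by the strong constitutive human EF-1α promoter. The first open reading frame is annotated as the N- and C-terminal portions of Streptococcus pyogenes Cas9, which together represent the full-length nuclease. According to the record, this is the relaxed-PAM SpG variant carrying an ectopic insertion of seven amino acids, the turn-helix 51 motif of the PAM-interacting domain taken from an Abiotrophia Cas9. Downstream, an EMCV IRES allows cap-independent translation of puromycin N-acetyltransferase from the same mRNA, so puromycin selection enriches for cells that also express the nuclease. A WPRE follows to enhance transcript stability and expression, and an SV40 polyadenylation signal lies further downstream.

Remnants of a lentiviral ancestry are present (a short cPPT/CTS fragment and a self-inactivating ΔU3 3' LTR), but no 5' LTR or packaging signal is annotated, so the plasmid appears suited to transfection rather than viral packaging. An SV40 origin, a β-globin insulator fragment and assorted small backbone fragments are also annotated. No guide RNA cassette is annotated, so a guide would have to be supplied separately. The associated publication title indicates a study of whether turn-helix 51 motifs improve the activity of PAM-relaxed Cas9 variants.
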