Addgene plasmid #242074: SpG_ATH51-IP
Purpose: Expresses Cas9-SpG_ATH51 in mammalian cells
Depositing lab: Tobias Cantz. Depositing organization: Medizinische Hochschule Hannover. Publication: PAM-interacting domain turn-helix 51 motifs can improve Cas9-SpRY activity. Eggenschwiler R, Hoffmann T, Dmytrenko O, Opitz M, Ackel-Zakour M, Wang P, McCallan SA, Fraguas-Eggenschwiler M, Niemann H, Patronov A, Beisel CL, Cantz T. Nucleic Acids Res. 2025 Aug 11;53(15):gkaf782. doi: 10.1093/nar/gkaf782. PubMed 40808297.
Backbone
  Vector backbone: pEF1a-IP
  Backbone size w/o insert (bp): 6278
  Vector type: Mammalian Expression, CRISPR
  Selectable markers: Puromycin
Growth in bacteria
  Bacterial resistance: Ampicillin, 100 μg/mL
  Growth temperature: 37°C
  Growth strain: DH5alpha
  Copy number: High Copy
Gene/Insert
  Gene/Insert name: SpG_ATH51 (alt name: Cas9-SpG with PID turn-helix 51 motif from Abiotrophia Cas9)
  Species: Synthetic
  Mutation: ectopic insertion of 7 amino acids of PID turn-helix 51 from Abiotrophia Cas9
Terms and licenses: Academic/Nonprofit Terms; Industry Terms: Not Available to Industry
How to cite: SpG_ATH51-IP was a gift from Tobias Cantz (Addgene plasmid # 242074 ; http://n2t.net/addgene:242074 ; RRID:Addgene_242074)
